Addgene plasmid #67669: pME-APEX2-NS
Purpose: Gateway entry clone containing APEX2 with no stop codon
Depositing lab: Rob Parton. Depositing organization: University of Queensland, Institute for Molecular Bioscience. Publication: Modular Detection of GFP-Labeled Proteins for Rapid Screening by Electron Microscopy in Cells and Organisms. Ariotti N, Hall TE, Rae J, Ferguson C, McMahon KA, Martel N, Webb RE, Webb RI, Teasdale RD, Parton RG. Dev Cell. 2015 Nov 23;35(4):513-25. doi: 10.1016/j.devcel.2015.10.016. Epub 2015 Nov 12. PubMed 26585296.
Backbone
  Vector backbone: pDONR 221
  Backbone manufacturer: Invitrogen
  Vector type: Gateway multisite middle entry clone
Growth in bacteria
  Bacterial resistance: Kanamycin, 50 μg/mL
  Growth temperature: 37°C
  Growth strain: DH5alpha
  Copy number: High Copy
Gene/Insert
  Gene/Insert name: APEX2
  Species: Synthetic
  Cloning method: Gateway Cloning
  Sequencing primers: 5′ M13F; 3′ M13R
Terms and licenses: Academic/Nonprofit Terms; Industry Terms: Not Available to Industry
How to cite: pME-APEX2-NS was a gift from Rob Parton (Addgene plasmid # 67669 ; http://n2t.net/addgene:67669 ; RRID:Addgene_67669)
