[The description below was written by a language model from this plasmid's Addgene catalogue record and pLannotate feature annotations shown in this document.]
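Description:
pME-APEX2-NS is a Gateway multisite middle entry clone built on the pDONR 221 backbone, a small (about 3.3 kb) bacterial plasmid that serves as a source of a coding module rather than as an expression vector. It is propagated in E. coli at high copy from a ColE1/pUC-type origin and selected with kanamycin through an aminoglycoside phosphotransferase (KanR) gene. The rrnB T1 and T2 transcription terminators lie upstream of the cloning region, where they insulate the insert from read-through transcription. A T7 promoter sits just beyond the attL2 side, pointing back toward the insert. Short lacI and lacZα fragments annotated in the backbone are residual sequence matches with no evident functional role.

The payload is the APEX2 coding sequence, flanked by attL1 and attL2 recombination sites. APEX2 is an engineered, monomeric soybean ascorbate peroxidase carrying the A134P mutation that raises its activity over the original APEX, and it is used as a genetically encoded tag for electron microscopy and for proximity-labelling proteomics. The "NS" in the name indicates that the open reading frame lacks a stop codon, so translation can continue into whatever module is recombined downstream, giving APEX2 fused at the N-terminal side of a partner. There is no eukaryotic promoter or polyadenylation signal in this plasmid. These are supplied when the attL-flanked cassette is combined by an LR reaction with compatible 5′ and 3′ entry clones and a destination vector. The associated work concerns modular detection of GFP-labelled proteins by electron microscopy in cells and organisms, which fits its use as a building block for assembling APEX2 fusion constructs.
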