Features (pLannotate 1.2.2; 10 found; start..end, strand, type, name):
    121..213     +  CDS            lacI (fragment): lac repressor; lacI; The lac repressor binds to the lac operator to inhibit transcription in E. coli. This inhibition can be relieved by adding lactose or isopropyl-β-D-thiogalactopyranoside (IPTG).
    268..295     -  terminator     rrnB T2 terminator: transcription terminator T2 from the E. coli rrnB gene
    427..470     +  terminator     rrnB T1 terminator: Escherichia coli rrnB; transcription terminator T1 from the E. coli rrnB gene
    517..553     -  CDS            lacZα (fragment): LacZα fragment of β-galactosidase; lacZ fragment
    569..668     +  protein_bind   attL1: mutant version of attL; recombination site for the Gateway® LR reaction LR Clonase™
    675..1424    +  CDS            APEX2: soybean ascorbate peroxidase, engineered to serve as a monomeric tag for electron microscopy and live-cell proteomics (Lam et al., 2015) more active than the original APEX due to the A134P mutation
   1426..1525    -  protein_bind   attL2: mutant version of attL; recombination site for the Gateway® LR reaction LR Clonase™
   1543..1561    -  promoter       T7 promoter: promoter for bacteriophage T7 RNA polymerase
   1695..2504    +  CDS            KanR: aminoglycoside phosphotransferase; aph(3')-Ia; confers resistance to kanamycin in bacteria or G418 (Geneticin®) in eukaryotes
   2651..3239    +  rep_origin     ori: high-copy-number ColE1/pMB1/pBR322/pUC origin of replication
>Addgene plasmid #67669 | pME-APEX2-NS | depositor full sequence | sequence record 130252 | pME-APEX2-NS sequence 3301 bps
CTTTCCTGCGTTATCCCCTGATTCTGTGGATAACCGTATTACCGCCTTTGAGTGAGCTGATACCGCTCGC
CGCAGCCGAACGACCGAGCGCAGCGAGTCAGTGAGCGAGGAAGCGGAAGAGCGCCCAATACGCAAACCGC
CTCTCCCCGCGCGTTGGCCGATTCATTAATGCAGCTGGCACGACAGGTTTCCCGACTGGAAAGCGGGCAG
TGAGCGCAACGCAATTAATACGCGTACCGCTAGCCAGGAAGAGTTTGTAGAAACGCAAAAAGGCCATCCG
TCAGGATGGCCTTCTGCTTAGTTTGATGCCTGGCAGTTTATGGCGGGCGTCCTGCCCGCCACCCTCCGGG
CCGTTGCTTCACAACGTTCAAATCCGCTCCCGGCGGATTTGTCCTACTCAGGAGAGCGTTCACCGACAAA
CAACAGATAAAACGAAAGGCCCAGTCTTCCGACTGAGCCTTTCGTTTTATTTGATGCCTGGCAGTTCCCT
ACTCTCGCGTTAACGCTAGCATGGATGTTTTCCCAGTCACGACGTTGTAAAACGACGGCCAGTCTTAAGC
TCGGGCCCCAAATAATGATTTTATTTTGACTGATAGTGACCTGTTCGTTGCAACAAATTGATGAGCAATG
CTTTTTTATAATGCCAACTTTGTACAAAAAAGCAGGCTGCCACCATGGGAAAGTCTTACCCAACTGTGAG
TGCTGATTACCAGGACGCCGTTGAGAAGGCGAAGAAGAAGCTCAGAGGCTTCATCGCTGAGAAGAGATGC
GCTCCTCTAATGCTCCGTTTGGCATTCCACTCTGCTGGAACCTTTGACAAGGGCACGAAGACCGGTGGAC
CCTTCGGAACCATCAAGCACCCTGCCGAACTGGCTCACAGCGCTAACAACGGTCTTGACATCGCTGTTAG
GCTTTTGGAGCCACTCAAGGCGGAGTTCCCTATTTTGAGCTACGCCGATTTCTACCAGTTGGCTGGCGTT
GTTGCCGTTGAGGTCACGGGTGGACCTAAGGTTCCATTCCACCCTGGAAGAGAGGACAAGCCTGAGCCAC
CACCAGAGGGTCGCTTGCCCGATCCCACTAAGGGTTCTGACCATTTGAGAGATGTGTTTGGCAAAGCTAT
GGGGCTTACTGACCAAGATATCGTTGCTCTATCTGGGGGTCACACTATTGGAGCTGCACACAAGGAGCGT
TCTGGATTTGAGGGTCCCTGGACCTCTAATCCTCTTATTTTCGACAACTCATACTTCACGGAGTTGTTGA
GTGGTGAGAAGGAAGGTCTCCTTCAGCTACCTTCTGACAAGGCTCTTTTGTCTGACCCTGTATTCCGCCC
TCTCGTTGACAAATATGCAGCGGACGAAGATGCCTTCTTTGCTGATTACGCTGAGGCTCACCAAAAGCTT
TCCGAGCTTGGGTTTGCTGATGCCGACCCAGCTTTCTTGTACAAAGTTGGCATTATAAGAAAGCATTGCT
TATCAATTTGTTGCAACGAACAGGTCACTATCAGTCAAAATAAAATCATTATTTGCCATCCAGCTGATAT
CCCCTATAGTGAGTCGTATTACATGGTCATAGCTGTTTCCTGGCAGCTCTGGCCCGTGTCTCAAAATCTC
TGATGTTACATTGCACAAGATAAAATAATATCATCATGAACAATAAAACTGTCTGCTTACATAAACAGTA
ATACAAGGGGTGTTATGAGCCATATTCAACGGGAAACGTCGAGGCCGCGATTAAATTCCAACATGGATGC
TGATTTATATGGGTATAAATGGGCTCGCGATAATGTCGGGCAATCAGGTGCGACAATCTATCGCTTGTAT
GGGAAGCCCGATGCGCCAGAGTTGTTTCTGAAACATGGCAAAGGTAGCGTTGCCAATGATGTTACAGATG
AGATGGTCAGACTAAACTGGCTGACGGAATTTATGCCTCTTCCGACCATCAAGCATTTTATCCGTACTCC
TGATGATGCATGGTTACTCACCACTGCGATCCCCGGAAAAACAGCATTCCAGGTATTAGAAGAATATCCT
GATTCAGGTGAAAATATTGTTGATGCGCTGGCAGTGTTCCTGCGCCGGTTGCATTCGATTCCTGTTTGTA
ATTGTCCTTTTAACAGCGATCGCGTATTTCGTCTCGCTCAGGCGCAATCACGAATGAATAACGGTTTGGT
TGATGCGAGTGATTTTGATGACGAGCGTAATGGCTGGCCTGTTGAACAAGTCTGGAAAGAAATGCATAAA
CTTTTGCCATTCTCACCGGATTCAGTCGTCACTCATGGTGATTTCTCACTTGATAACCTTATTTTTGACG
AGGGGAAATTAATAGGTTGTATTGATGTTGGACGAGTCGGAATCGCAGACCGATACCAGGATCTTGCCAT
CCTATGGAACTGCCTCGGTGAGTTTTCTCCTTCATTACAGAAACGGCTTTTTCAAAAATATGGTATTGAT
AATCCTGATATGAATAAATTGCAGTTTCATTTGATGCTCGATGAGTTTTTCTAATCAGAATTGGTTAATT
GGTTGTAACACTGGCAGAGCATTACGCTGACTTGACGGGACGGCGCAAGCTCATGACCAAAATCCCTTAA
CGTGAGTTACGCGTCGTTCCACTGAGCGTCAGACCCCGTAGAAAAGATCAAAGGATCTTCTTGAGATCCT
TTTTTTCTGCGCGTAATCTGCTGCTTGCAAACAAAAAAACCACCGCTACCAGCGGTGGTTTGTTTGCCGG
ATCAAGAGCTACCAACTCTTTTTCCGAAGGTAACTGGCTTCAGCAGAGCGCAGATACCAAATACTGTTCT
TCTAGTGTAGCCGTAGTTAGGCCACCACTTCAAGAACTCTGTAGCACCGCCTACATACCTCGCTCTGCTA
ATCCTGTTACCAGTGGCTGCTGCCAGTGGCGATAAGTCGTGTCTTACCGGGTTGGACTCAAGACGATAGT
TACCGGATAAGGCGCAGCGGTCGGGCTGAACGGGGGGTTCGTGCACACAGCCCAGCTTGGAGCGAACGAC
CTACACCGAACTGAGATACCTACAGCGTGAGCTATGAGAAAGCGCCACGCTTCCCGAAGGGAGAAAGGCG
GACAGGTATCCGGTAAGCGGCAGGGTCGGAACAGGAGAGCGCACGAGGGAGCTTCCAGGGGGAAACGCCT
GGTATCTTTATAGTCCTGTCGGGTTTCGCCACCTCTGACTTGAGCGTCGATTTTTGTGATGCTCGTCAGG
GGGGCGGAGCCTATGGAAAAACGCCAGCAACGCGGCCTTTTTACGGTTCCTGGCCTTTTGCTGGCCTTTT
GCTCACATGTT
