>Addgene plasmid #67669 | pME-APEX2-NS | addgene partial sequence | sequence record 130251 | M13-F20 5'-TGTAAAACGACGGCCAGT-3'
GATAGTGACCTGTTCGTTGCAACAAATTGATGAGCAATGCTTTTTTATAATGCCAACTTTGTACAAAAAA
GCAGGCTGCCACCATGGGAAAGTCTTACCCAACTGTGAGTGCTGATTACCAGGACGCCGTTGAGAAGGCG
AAGAAGAAGCTCAGAGGCTTCATCGCTGAGAAGAGATGCGCTCCTCTAATGCTCCGTTTGGCATTCCACT
CTGCTGGAACCTTTGACAAGGGCACGAAGACCGGTGGACCCTTCGGAACCATCAAGCACCCTGCCGAACT
GGCTCACAGCGCTAACAACGGTCTTGACATCGCTGTTAGGCTTTTGGAGCCACTCAAGGCGGAGTTCCCT
ATTTTGAGCTACGCCGATTTCTACCAGTTGGCTGGCGTTGTTGCCGTTGAGGTCACGGGTGGACCTAAGG
TTCCATTCCACCCTGGAAGAGAGGACAAGCCTGAGCCACCACCAGAGGGTCGCTTGCCCGATCCCACTAA
GGGTTCTGACCATTTGAGAGATGTGTTTGGCAAAGCTATGGGGCTTACTGACCAAGATATCGTTGCTCTA
TCTGGGGGTCACACTATTGGAGCTGCACACAAGGAGCGTTCTGGATTTGAGGGTCCCTGGACCTCTAATC
CTCTTATTTTCGACAACTCATACTTCACGGAGTTGTTGAGTGGTGAGAAGGAAGGTCTCCTTCAGCTACC
TTCTGACAAGGCTCTTTTGTCTGACCCTGTATTCCGCCCTCTCGTTGACAAATATGCAGCGGACGAAGAT
GCCTTCTTTGCTGATTACGCTGAGGCTCACCAA
