>Addgene plasmid #67669 | pME-APEX2-NS | addgene partial sequence | sequence record 130442 | M13-Rev 5'-CAGGAAACAGCTATGACC-3'
AATAATGATTTTATTTTGACTGATAGTGACCTGTTCGTTGCAACAAATTGATAAGCAATGCTTTCTTATA
ATGCCAACTTTGTACAAGAAAGCTGGGTCGGCATCAGCAAACCCAAGCTCGGAAAGCTTTTGGTGAGCCT
CAGCGTAATCAGCAAAGAAGGCATCTTCGTCCGCTGCATATTTGTCAACGAGAGGGCGGAATACAGGGTC
AGACAAAAGAGCCTTGTCAGAAGGTAGCTGAAGGAGACCTTCCTTCTCACCACTCAACAACTCCGTGAAG
TATGAGTTGTCGAAAATAAGAGGATTAGAGGTCCAGGGACCCTCAAATCCAGAACGCTCCTTGTGTGCAG
CTCCAATAGTGTGACCCCCAGATAGAGCAACGATATCTTGGTCAGTAAGCCCCATAGCTTTGCCAAACAC
ATCTCTCAAATGGTCAGAACCCTTAGTGGGATCGGGCAAGCGACCCTCTGGTGGTGGCTCAGGCTTGTCC
TCTCTTCCAGGGTGGAATGGAACCTTAGGTCCACCCGTGACCTCAACGGCAACAACGCCAGCCAACTGGT
AGAAATCGGCGTAGCTCAAAATAGGGAACTCCGCCTTGAGTGGCTCCAAAAGCCTAACAGCGATGTCAAG
ACCGTTGTTAGCGCTGTGAGCCAGTTCGGCAGGGTGCTTGATGGTTCCGAAGGGTCCACCGGTCTTCGTG
CCCTTGTCAAAGGTTCCAGCAGAGTGGAATGCCAAACGGAGCATTAGAGGAGCGCATCTCTTCTCAGCGA
TGAAGCCTCTGAGCTTCTTCTTCGCCTTCTCAACGGCGTCCTGGTAATCAGCACTCACAGTTG
